>Addgene plasmid #171152 | pPPC031 | addgene full sequence | sequence record 349412 | Addgene NGS Result
TTTCACGTACTAAGCTCTCATGTTTAACGTACTAAGCTCTCATGTTTAACGAACTAAACCCTCATGGCTA
ACGTACTAAGCTCTCATGGCTAACGTACTAAGCTCTCATGTTTCACGTACTAAGCTCTCATGTTTGAACA
ATAAAATTAATATAAATCAGCAACTTAAATAGCCTCTAAGGTTTTAAGTTTTATAAGAAAAAAAAGAATA
TATAAGGCTTTTAAAGCTTTTAAGGTTTAACGGTTGTGGACAACAAGCCAGGGATGTAACGCACTGAGAA
GCCCTTAGAGCCTCTCAAAGCAATTTTGAGTGACACAGGAACACTTAACGGCTGACATGGGAATTAGCTT
CACGCTGCCGCAAGCACTCAGGGCGCAAGGGCTGCTAAAGGAAGCGGAACACGTAGAAAGCCAGTCCGCA
GAAACGGTGCTGACCCCGGATGAATGTCAGCTACTGGGCTATCTGGACAAGGGAAAACGCAAGCGCAAAG
AGAAAGCAGGTAGCTGTAACATCAGAGATTTTGAGACACAAATTTAAATCGTAATTATTGGGGACCCCTG
GATTCTCACCAATAAAAAACGCCCGGCGGCAACCGAGCGTTCTGAACAAATCCAGATGGAGTTCTGAGGT
CATTACTGGATCTATCAACAGGAGTCCAAGACTAGTCATTTATTTGTAGAGTTCATCCATGCCGTGCGTG
ATACCTGCGGCAGTAACGAACTCCAGCAGCACCATGTGGTCGCGCTTTTCGTTCGGGTCTTTGGACAGTT
TAGACTGGGTGGACAGGTAGTGGTTATCCGGCAGCAGAACCGGACCATCACCGATCGGAGTGTTCTGCTG
GTAGTGGTCCGCCAGCTGTACGCTACCGTCTTCAACGTTATGGCGAATTTTGAAGTTAGCTTTGATACCG
TTCTTCTGTTTGTCTGCGGTGATGTAAACGTTATGGGAGTTGAAGTTATATTCCAGTTTGTGGCCCAGGA
TGTTGCCGTCCTCTTTGAAATCAATGCCTTTCAGTTCAATACGGTTCACCAGAGTATCACCTTCAAATTT
AACCTCTGCACGGGTTTTGTAGGTGCCATCGTCTTTGAAAGAAATGGTGCGCTCCTGTACATAACCTTCC
GGCATTGCAGATTTGAAGAAATCATGCTGCTTCATGTGATCCGGGTAACGAGAAAAACACTGAACACCAT
AGGTCAGGGTAGTCACCAGAGTCGGCCATGGAACCGGCAGTTTACCGGTAGTGCAGATGAATTTCAGGGT
CAGTTTACCGTTGGTTGCATCACCTTCACCTTCACCACGAACAGAGAATTTGTGGCCGTTAACATCACCA
TCCAGTTCAACCAGGATCGGAACAACACCGGTGAACAGTTCTTCACCTTTACGCATATGTTTTTCCTCCT
AAACATGCGTCGCGGCCTAGGTCGTGCAATTATACCTGGCCGCGAGAGCCTTGTCAATGGGCTTAATTAA
ATGGCGATAGCTAGACTGGGCGGTTTTATGGACAGCAAGCGAACCGGAATTGCCAGCTGGGGCGCCCTCT
GGTAAGGTTGGGAAGCCCTGCAAAGTAAACTGGATGGCTTTCTTGCCGCCAAGGATCTGATGGCGCAGGG
GATCAAGATCTGATCAAGAGACAGGATGAGGATCGTTTCGCATGATTGAACAAGATGGATTGCACGCAGG
TTCTCCGGCCGCTTGGGTGGAGAGGCTATTCGGCTATGACTGGGCACAACAGACAATCGGCTGCTCTGAT
GCCGCCGTGTTCCGGCTGTCAGCGCAGGGGCGCCCGGTTCTTTTTGTCAAGACCGACCTGTCCGGTGCCC
TGAATGAACTGCAGGACGAGGCAGCGCGGCTATCGTGGCTGGCCACGACGGGCGTTCCTTGCGCAGCTGT
GCTCGACGTTGTCACTGAAGCGGGAAGGGACTGGCTGCTATTGGGCGAAGTGCCGGGGCAGGATCTCCTG
TCATCTCACCTTGCTCCTGCCGAGAAAGTATCCATCATGGCTGATGCAATGCGGCGGCTGCATACGCTTG
ATCCGGCTACCTGCCCATTCGACCACCAAGCGAAACATCGCATCGAGCGAGCACGTACTCGGATGGAAGC
CGGTCTTGTCGATCAGGATGATCTGGACGAAGAGCATCAGGGGCTCGCGCCAGCCGAACTGTTCGCCAGG
CTCAAGGCGCGCATGCCCGACGGCGAGGATCTCGTCGTGACCCATGGCGATGCCTGCTTGCCGAATATCA
TGGTGGAAAATGGCCGCTTTTCTGGATTCATCGACTGTGGCCGGCTGGGTGTGGCGGACCGCTATCAGGA
CATAGCGTTGGCTACCCGTGATATTGCTGAAGAGCTTGGCGGCGAATGGGCTGACCGCTTCCTCGTGCTT
TACGGTATCGCCGCTCCCGATTCGCAGCGCATCGCCTTCTATCGCCTTCTTGACGAGTTCTTCTGAGCGG
GACTCTGGGGTTCGAAATGACCGACCAAGCGACGCCCAACCTGCCATCACGAGATTTCGATTCCACCGCC
GCCTTCTATGAAAGGTTGGGCTTCGGAATCGTTTTCCGGGACGCCGGCTGGATGATCCTCCAGCGCGGGG
ATCTCATGCTGGAGTTCTTCGCCCACCCCCCAATACGCAAACCGCCTCTCCCCGCGCGTTGGCCGATTCA
TTAATGCAGCTGGCACGACAGGTTTCCCGACTGGAAAGCGGGCAGTGAGCGCAACGCAATTAATGTGAGT
TAGCTCACTCATTAGGCACCCCAGGCTTTACACTTTATGCTTCCGGCTCGTATGTTGTGTGGAATTGTGA
GCGGATAACAATTTCACACAGGAAACAGCTATGACCATGATTACGCCGGATTACCCTGTTATCCCTAGAA
GCTTGCATGCCTGCAGGTCGACTCTAGATGACCGACCTGATCGAAGTGAAGACGGCAGACCTGGTGGGCG
AGGCGCTTGGGTGGGCCGTGGGCACGGCGGAAGGCCTGGACCTGTTCATGGCGCCGCCGGAGTACGGCAA
CCCACACCGAGTGTTCGCCCGCTACCAGGGCCAGGCCATCGAGCACACCAAGCGCTTCAACCCGTGGGAA
GACTGGGCGGTTGGCGGGCCGATCATGCAGAAGCACAACGTCAGCCTGCACTGCCCGCAGCCAGAGTGGG
ACTACTGGGCAGCCTGGATAACCGATAACGGCAAGGACGTCGCCCAGGGCGCTGATCTGCCGTTGCCGGC
GGCGTGCCGGGCCATAGTCGCCCACCAGCTCGGCGATACCGTCCAGGTGCCGAAGGAGCTGATGCCATGA
CCGTGATCCTTCCCCTCGCCTACATGGCCTACCTGATCTACAGGGGGCTTCTCGGTGAGGGAGGCGCCTG
CAAGCAAAGGGCACGACATGACCTGACGACAGCACGGCAAAAAACAAACTCGAAAGGATCATCCACAAGA
TCAAGCGCTGCCTGGCGCTATTCAAAAGCTCGAATGAATATGAGAGAGTCTAGGCCCACCCGCCGATTAC
GAAGGTCTTCGCTCGGAGCACACCCCAGACCAAGGCTCGACTCATAGTTTCGCTTGGTCTGGTGCTGTAA
GCCTCTTCTACAATTCGGTCCCCGCTTTTGGAGTACACCCCGATGAAGAGCTGCGTTTCGCCTGTCCGCG
AAAGACGGGTTTGCACGTCGATACTCCTGCCGTCCTCAAGGATTTCGTCGTGATGACGAAGGTGAAGCGC
TGGGTCTGCCCAGGTCCAGAATTTTTCGCCGCGACATCTCATATCAATCTCCTCTTACTTATCCCAGTAG
GCGCGGTAAAGAGAGGGATAGATATCCATTTCGCTTAAATGCGACCGGTGGAAAATGATCGGCCCTAATC
CTTGCTGATAGATATCAGCGGGACAGCGCCAGTAGAGAACCGAGCCCAGCATGGCAATTCCGACGTCAGC
ATTTGCGATCATTCACGCAGCGCTTATTCAGTTGCTCACTGCGATGTCATAATCATCGCTACGAGCTGTG
AAAGATGCATAAAGCTCGTACGACGCGTTCGCTCGTCTCCTCACTTCTCCTACGGAGCGTTCTGGACACA
ACGTCGTCTTGAAGTTGCGATTATAGATTGACAGCTAGCTCAGTCCTAGGGATTGTGCTAGCGAATTCAT
TAAAGAGGAGAAAGGTACCATGGCGAGTAGCGAAGACGTTATCAAAGAGTTCATGCGTTTCAAAGTTCGT
ATGGAAGGTTCCGTTAACGGTCACGAGTTCGAAATCGAAGGTGAAGGTGAAGGTCGTCCGTACGAAGGTA
CCCAGACCGCTAAACTGAAAGTTACCAAAGGTGGTCCGCTGCCGTTCGCTTGGGACATCCTGTCCCCGCA
GTTCCAGTACGGTTCCAAAGCTTACGTTAAACACCCGGCTGACATCCCGGACTACCTGAAACTGTCCTTC
CCGGAAGGTTTCAAATGGGAACGTGTTATGAACTTCGAAGACGGTGGTGTTGTTACCGTTACCCAGGACT
CCTCCCTGCAAGACGGTGAGTTCATCTACAAAGTTAAACTGCGTGGTACCAACTTCCCGTCCGACGGTCC
GGTTATGCAGAAAAAAACCATGGGTTGGGAAGCTTCCACCGAACGTATGTACCCGGAAGACGGTGCTCTG
AAAGGTGAAATCAAAATGCGTCTGAAACTGAAAGACGGTGGTCACTACGACGCTGAAGTTAAAACCACCT
ACATGGCTAAAAAACCGGTTCAGCTGCCGGGTGCTTACAAAACCGACATCAAACTGGACATCACCTCCCA
CAACGAAGACTACACCATCGTTGAACAGTACGAACGTGCTGAAGGTCGTCACTCCACCGGTGCTTAAAAA
CTCGAGTAAGGATCTCCAGGCATCAAATAAAACGAAAGGCTCAGTCGAAAGACTGGGCCTTTCGTTTTAT
CTGTTGTTTGTCGGTGAACGCTCTCTACTAGAGTCACACTGGCTCACCTTCGGGTGGGCCTTTCTGCGTT
TATATCCGCCATTACGATCTGACTTGCCACTTTGGCCGTTATCCCTATCTCTGGTCATACGCACCTCTCA
ATGCTCAGAAGTCCTGAGCTAAATTGAGTGTGCGCCTACAGAGACTAGAGAAGATTTATATCAGACCGAC
GGGTACAAACGAAAAAATCAATAACCGGCTCCTGTCAGCACCTCGCAGAGAAAACAGATCGCAGATATTC
AGCATGCGTAGCTGATGCTCGACCGAGATCGCACCTGACATGCACCGCTGCGCGGCACATCACACTGAGT
AGAGAGCGTTCCGCGACGCCGATGGCGTGAAGCGCGAGCTGGAAAACGTCGTGCCGTTCAAGGGCGCCTA
ACCCCTCCCCATACAACTCAAGCCCGCCGACATGCGCGGGCGAGGATTACCTATGTCCAATTTCCTGACT
CGCTGGCTCAAGCGCAAGAAGAAGCCCGGGCCGCGTCCAACACTGGCACCAACTGGATTTGCTCGCGGCC
ACAGCCCGGCAGTCGGCAGGCTAGATCCGATGCTTGATCCGCTCAACCCGTTGAGCCCCGTCAGCCCGTT
GCATCCCGCCTACCAGGCCGACAGCTACGAACCACCGCGCAGCACCAGCAGTTCCTGCTCCAGCCGTGAT
TACAGCAGCTACGACTGCGGCAGCAGCTACTCGTCGAGCGACAGCAGCAGTTCCAGCGATAGCGGATCCA
GCTCCAGCAGCTGCGACTGACCACCAACCTGCCGCCACCGGCGGCGTGGAGACCATCCCATGGAAACCGA
AATCCTTTCGGACGAAGAGCTGGTGGCGATCACCGGCTACAAACCCCGGGCGTGGCAGCGCCGTTGGCTA
ACAGAAAAAGGCTGGCACTTCGTCGAGAGCCGCGGCGGCCGGCCACTGGTTGGCCGCCAGTACGCCCGCC
AGAAGCTCAGCGGCGTGGTGATCGACACCTTGCCGGTCGCACCAGCCCCACCACCAACGCCCGCCTGGAC
CCCTGATTTTTCCCGAGTGAAGTGAAATTCAGATTACCCTGTTATCCCTATACTGGCCGTCGTTTTACAA
CGTCGTGACTGGGAAAACCCTGGCGTTACCCAACTTAATCGCCTTGCAGCACATCCCCCTTTCGCCAGCT
GGCGTAATAGCGAAGAGGCCCGCACCGATCGCCCTTCCCAACAGTTGCGCAGCCTGAATGGCGAATGGGG
CTCGATCCCCTCGCGAGTTGGTTCAGCTGCTGCCTGAGGCTGGACGACCTCGCGGAGTTCTACCGGCAGT
GCAAATCCGTCGGCATCCAGGAAACCAGCAGCGGCTATCCGCGCATCCATGCCCCCGAACTGCAGGAGTG
GGGAGGCACGATGGCCGCTTTGGTCGGTCTTGCCTTGCTCGTCGGTGATGTACTTCACCAGCTCCGCGAA
GTCGCTCTTCTTGATGGAGCGCATGGGGACGTGCTTGGCAATCACGCGCACCCCCCGGCCGTTTTAGCGG
CTAAAAAAGTCATGGCTCTGCCCTCGGGCGGACCACGCCCATCATGACCTTGCCAAGCTCGTCCTGCTTC
TCTTCGATCTTCGCCAGCAGGGCGAGGATCGTGGCATCACCGAACCGCGCCGTGCGCGGGTCGTCGGTGA
GCCAGAGTTTCAGCAGGCCGCCCAGGCGGCCCAGGTCGCCATTGATGCGGGCCAGCTCGCGGACGTGCTC
ATAGTCCACGACGCCCGTGATTTTGTAGCCCTGGCCGACGGCCAGCAGGTAGGCCGACAGGCTCATGCCG
GCCGCCGCCGCCTTTTCCTCAATCGCTCTTCGTTCGTCTGGAAGGCAGTACACCTTGATAGGTGGGCTGC
CCTTCCTGGTTGGCTTGGTTTCATCAGCCATCCGCTTGCCCTCATCTGTTACGCCGGCGGTAGCCGGCCA
GCCTCGCAGAGCAGGATTCCCGTTGAGCACCGCCAGGTGCGAATAAGGGACAGTGAAGAAGGAACACCCG
CTCGCGGGTGGGCCTACTTCACCTATCCTGCCCGGCTGACGCCGTTGGATACACCAAGGAAAGTCTACAC
GAACCCTTTGGCAAAATCCTGTATATCGTGCGAAAAAGGATGGATATACCGAAAAAATCGCTATAATGAC
CCCGAAGCAGGGTTATGCAGCGGAAAACGGCCACGATGCGTCCGGCGTAGAGGATCTGAAGATCAGCAGT
TCAACCTGTTGATAGTACGTACTAAGCTCTCATG
Features (pLannotate 1.2.2; 21 found; start..end, strand, type, name):
    346..504     +  CDS            tnpA (fragment): TN5P_ECOLX - Also known as tnp. Experimental evidence at protein level: Swiss-Prot protein existence level 1. Mediates transposition of transposon Tn5 by a 'cut and paste' mechanism. First, the monomeric transposase binds the 19 bp inverted DNA repeats flanking the transposon. Then, dimerization of the DNA- bound transposase creates a synaptic DNA complex. After nicking of the first DNA strand, excision of the transposon proceeds through a series of intermediates. The transposase then mediates the insertion of the transposon at a new site by strand transfer. The activity of the wild- type tran
    562..656     -  terminator     lambda t0 terminator: transcription terminator from phage lambda
    673..1386    -  CDS            Superfolder GFP: Superfolder GFP is a basic (constitutively fluorescent) green fluorescent protein published in 2005, derived from Aequorea victoria. It is reported to be a very rapidly-maturing weak dimer.
   1471..1620    +  CDS            tnpA (fragment): TN5P_ECOLX - Also known as tnp. Experimental evidence at protein level: Swiss-Prot protein existence level 1. Mediates transposition of transposon Tn5 by a 'cut and paste' mechanism. First, the monomeric transposase binds the 19 bp inverted DNA repeats flanking the transposon. Then, dimerization of the DNA- bound transposase creates a synaptic DNA complex. After nicking of the first DNA strand, excision of the transposon proceeds through a series of intermediates. The transposase then mediates the insertion of the transposon at a new site by strand transfer. The activity of the wild- type tran
   1652..2443    +  CDS            neo: KKA2_KLEPN - Also known as kan, nptII. Experimental evidence at protein level: Swiss-Prot protein existence level 1. Resistance to kanamycin, neomycin, paromomycin, ribostamycin, butirosin and gentamicin B. From Klebsiella pneumoniae.
   2467..2619    +  CDS            ble (fragment): BLE_KLEPN - Experimental evidence at protein level: Swiss-Prot protein existence level 1. Binding protein with a strong affinity to the bleomycin family of antibiotics. Binds to CL990; an antimitotic-antibiotic compound. From Klebsiella pneumoniae.
   2619..2708    +  CDS            lacI (fragment): lac repressor; lacI; The lac repressor binds to the lac operator to inhibit transcription in E. coli. This inhibition can be relieved by adding lactose or isopropyl-β-D-thiogalactopyranoside (IPTG).
   2721..2742    +  protein_bind   CAP binding site: CAP binding activates transcription in the presence of cAMP. E. coli catabolite activator protein
   2757..2787    +  promoter       lac promoter: promoter for the E. coli lac operon
   2795..2811    +  protein_bind   lac operator: The lac repressor binds to the lac operator to inhibit transcription in E. coli. This inhibition can be relieved by adding lactose or isopropyl-β-D-thiogalactopyranoside (IPTG). lac repressor encoded by lacI
   2869..2898    -  misc_feature   MCS (fragment): pUC18/19 multiple cloning site
   4088..4110    +  promoter       J23119(SpeI) promoter (fragment): bacterial promoter (Registry of Standard Biological Parts BBa J23119) modified to end with an SpeI site
   4150..4827    +  CDS            mRFP1: monomeric derivative of DsRed (Campbell et al., 2002)
   4854..4925    +  terminator     rrnB T1 terminator: transcription terminator T1 from the E. coli rrnB gene
   4941..4968    +  terminator     T7Te terminator: phage T7 early transcription terminator
   6002..6155    +  CDS            lacZα (fragment): LacZα fragment of β-galactosidase; lacZ fragment
   6158..6325    +  CDS            ble (fragment): BLE_KLEPN - Experimental evidence at protein level: Swiss-Prot protein existence level 1. Binding protein with a strong affinity to the bleomycin family of antibiotics. Binds to CL990; an antimitotic-antibiotic compound. From Klebsiella pneumoniae.
   6311..6412    -  CDS            traI (fragment): TRAI6_ECOLX - Experimental evidence at protein level: Swiss-Prot protein existence level 1. The initiation process of transfer DNA synthesis requires the interaction of at least three plasmid-specific components (TraH, I, and J) at the transfer origin resulting in the assembly of a specialised nucleoprotein complex - the relaxosome. Site- and strand-specific cleavage at the transfer origin is dependent on TraI and TraJ. From Escherichia coli.
   6450..6821    -  CDS            traJ: oriT-recognizing protein; traJ
   6854..6963    -  oriT           oriT: incP origin of transfer
   7123..337     +  rep_origin     R6K γ ori (across the origin): γ replication origin from E. coli plasmid R6K; requires the R6K initiator protein pi for replication
