[The description below was written by a language model from this plasmid's Addgene catalogue record and pLannotate feature annotations shown in this document.]
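Description:
pPPC031 (also recorded as pCK261 or pGNW2-pp1_J3-BBa_J23117-mRFP) is a suicide integration vector derived from pGNW2, built to place a synthetic reporter cassette into the prophage 1 locus of the Pseudomonas putida chromosome. It replicates from the R6K γ origin, which requires the pi initiator protein, so it is maintained at low copy only in pir+ E. coli hosts and cannot persist as a plasmid in P. putida. Selection is by kanamycin through the neo (nptII) gene. An incP oriT with traJ allows conjugative mobilisation into the recipient. The backbone also carries a superfolder GFP gene followed by the lambda t0 terminator, which is expected to make cells that have taken up the backbone fluorescent. Remnants of Tn5, ble, lacI and a lac promoter/lacZα/pUC multiple cloning region are also annotated.

The payload is an approximately 1.2 kb synthetic insert, assembled by Gibson cloning, in which mRFP1 is driven by the J3-BBa_J23117 promoter and terminated by the rrnB T1 and T7Te terminators. The annotation tool labels the promoter region as a partial J23119 match, consistent with a related Anderson-family promoter. J23117 is a weak constitutive member of that family. The record does not define the upstream J3 element, although the associated work concerns CRISPR transcriptional activation in P. putida. The unannotated stretches flanking the cassette presumably hold the pp1 homology region that the record says was added to the backbone.

According to the depositor, the plasmid integrates by a single crossover, after which the kanamycin marker can be removed using a separate helper plasmid. The sequenced record is slightly shorter than the stated total size.
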