Addgene plasmid #171152: pPPC031
Purpose: pGNW2 derivative with integration site at P. putida prophage1 for integration of J3-BBa_J23117-mRFP cassette
Depositing lab: Jesse Zalatan. Depositing organization: University of Washington. Publication: Portable bacterial CRISPR transcriptional activation enables metabolic engineering in Pseudomonas putida. Kiattisewee C, Dong C, Fontana J, Sugianto W, Peralta-Yahya P, Carothers JM, Zalatan JG. Metab Eng. 2021 Apr 27. pii: S1096-7176(21)00063-X. doi: 10.1016/j.ymben.2021.04.002. PubMed 33930546.
Backbone
  Vector backbone: pGNW2-pp1
  Backbone manufacturer: Jesse Zalatan
  Backbone size w/o insert (bp): 6102
  Total vector size (bp): 7210
  Modifications to backbone: Insert homologous region pp1 into pGNW2 plasmid
  Vector type: Bacterial Expression
Growth in bacteria
  Bacterial resistance: Kanamycin, 50 μg/mL
  Growth temperature: 37°C
  Growth strain: EC1000 pir+
  Copy number: Low Copy
Gene/Insert
  Gene/Insert name: J3-BBa_J23117-mRFP
  Species: Synthetic
  Insert size (bp): 1164
  Promoter: J3-BBa_J23117
  Cloning method: Gibson Cloning
  Sequencing primers: 5′ accggtggaaaatgatcggc; 3′ ttgagaggtgcgtatgacca
Terms and licenses: Academic/Nonprofit Terms; Industry Terms: Not Available to Industry
Depositor comments: Alternative names: pCK261, pGNW2-pp1_J3-BBa_J23117-mRFP Single cross-over into P. putida. Then, kanamycin resistant marker can be flipped out by pCK255
How to cite: pPPC031 was a gift from Jesse Zalatan (Addgene plasmid # 171152 ; http://n2t.net/addgene:171152 ; RRID:Addgene_171152)
